Addgene plasmid #70305: R777-E021 Hs.CCND3
Purpose: Gateway ORF clone of human CCND3 [NM_001760.4] with stop codon (for native or N-terminal fusions)
Depositing lab: Dominic Esposito. Depositing organization: National Cancer Institute (NCI).
Backbone
  Vector backbone: pDonor-255
  Backbone size w/o insert (bp): 2693
  Vector type: Gateway Entry Clone
Growth in bacteria
  Bacterial resistance: Spectinomycin, 50 μg/mL
  Growth temperature: 37°C
  Growth strain: DH10B
  Copy number: High Copy
Gene/Insert
  Gene/Insert name: CCND3
  Species: H. sapiens (human)
  Insert size (bp): 879
  GenBank ID: NM_001760.4
  Entrez Gene: CCND3
  Cloning method: Gateway Cloning
  Sequencing primers: 5′ M13F 23-mer (5'-CCCAGTCACGACGTTGTAAAACG); 3′ attLR 23-mer (5'-TAACATCAGAGATTTTGAGACAC)
Terms and licenses: Academic/Nonprofit Terms; Industry Terms: Not Available to Industry
How to cite: R777-E021 Hs.CCND3 was a gift from Dominic Esposito (Addgene plasmid # 70305 ; http://n2t.net/addgene:70305 ; RRID:Addgene_70305)
