[The description below was written by a language model from this plasmid's Addgene catalogue record and pLannotate feature annotations shown in this document.]
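Description:
R777-E021 Hs.CCND3 is a Gateway entry clone built on the pDonor-255 backbone, carrying the human CCND3 open reading frame (reference transcript NM_001760.4). It is a small bacterial plasmid of about 3.6 kb, maintained at high copy number in E. coli through a ColE1/pUC-type origin. Selection is with spectinomycin, conferred by the aadA (SmR) aminoglycoside adenylyltransferase gene. Short remnants of a class 1 integron Pc promoter and a gentamicin acetyltransferase gene lie just upstream of this marker. Small lacZα and lacI fragments elsewhere appear to be non-functional backbone remnants. The rrnB T1 and T2 terminators are also annotated; such terminators are generally included to insulate a cloning region from read-through transcription.

The 879 bp insert encodes cyclin D3, the regulatory partner of CDK4 in the complex that phosphorylates retinoblastoma family proteins and drives the G1/S transition. The ORF is flanked by two attL recombination sites. The automated annotation calls the upstream one attL3 and the downstream one a partial attL2, so the exact site identities should be checked against the sequence rather than assumed. No promoter for expression of the insert is annotated, as expected for an entry clone. The plasmid is a shuttle intermediate: an LR Clonase reaction moves CCND3 into a destination vector that supplies the promoter, tags and host-specific elements. Because the ORF retains its native stop codon, it suits expression of untagged cyclin D3 or N-terminal fusions, but not C-terminal ones.
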