Features (pLannotate 1.2.2; 11 found; start..end, strand, type, name):
     18..54      -  CDS            lacZα (fragment): LacZα fragment of β-galactosidase; lacZ fragment
     85..180     +  protein_bind   attL3: mutant version of attL; recombination site for the Gateway® LR reaction LR Clonase™
    186..1061    +  CDS            CCND3: CCND3_HUMAN - Experimental evidence at protein level: Swiss-Prot protein existence level 1. Regulatory component of the cyclin D3-CDK4 (DC) complex that phosphorylates and inhibits members of the retinoblastoma (RB) protein family including RB1 and regulates the cell-cycle during G(1)/S transition. Phosphorylation of RB1 allows dissociation of the transcription factor E2F from the RB/E2F complex and the subsequent transcription of E2F target genes which are responsible for the progression through the G(1) phase. Hypophosphorylates RB1 in early G(1) phase. Cyclin D-CDK4 complexes are major inte
   1069..1162    -  protein_bind   attL2 (fragment): mutant version of attL; recombination site for the Gateway® LR reaction LR Clonase™
   1277..1300    +  promoter       Pc promoter (fragment): intI1 (promoter lies within the coding sequence); class 1 integron promoter
   1476..1532    +  CDS            GmR (fragment): gentamycin acetyltransferase; aacC1; confers resistance to gentamycin
   1539..2330    +  CDS            SmR: aminoglycoside adenylyltransferase (Murphy, 1985); aadA; confers resistance to spectinomycin and streptomycin
   2423..3011    +  rep_origin     ori: high-copy-number ColE1/pMB1/pBR322/pUC origin of replication
   3194..3286    +  CDS            lacI (fragment): lac repressor; lacI; The lac repressor binds to the lac operator to inhibit transcription in E. coli. This inhibition can be relieved by adding lactose or isopropyl-β-D-thiogalactopyranoside (IPTG).
   3341..3368    -  terminator     rrnB T2 terminator: transcription terminator T2 from the E. coli rrnB gene
   3500..3543    +  terminator     rrnB T1 terminator: Escherichia coli rrnB; transcription terminator T1 from the E. coli rrnB gene
>Addgene plasmid #70305 | R777-E021 Hs.CCND3 | depositor full sequence | sequence record 125754 | Full Sequence
TTAACGCTAGCATGGATGTTTTCCCAGTCACGACGTTGTAAAACGACGGCCAGTCTTAAAATTCGAGCTC
GGTCCGAGGATCCGAAATAATGATTTTATTTTGACTGATAGTGACCTGTTCGTTGCAACAAATTGATAAG
CAATGCTTTTTTATAATGCCAACTTTGTACAAAAAAGTTGGCACCATGGAGCTGCTGTGTTGCGAAGGCA
CCCGGCACGCGCCCCGGGCCGGGCCGGACCCGCGGCTGCTGGGGGACCAGCGTGTCCTGCAGAGCCTGCT
CCGCCTGGAGGAGCGCTACGTACCCCGCGCCTCCTACTTCCAGTGCGTGCAGCGGGAGATCAAGCCGCAC
ATGCGGAAGATGCTGGCTTACTGGATGCTGGAGGTATGTGAGGAGCAGCGCTGTGAGGAGGAAGTCTTCC
CCCTGGCCATGAACTACCTGGATCGCTACCTGTCTTGCGTCCCCACCCGAAAGGCGCAGTTGCAGCTCCT
GGGTGCGGTCTGCATGCTGCTGGCCTCCAAGCTGCGCGAGACCACGCCCCTGACCATCGAAAAACTGTGC
ATCTACACCGACCACGCTGTCTCTCCCCGCCAGTTGCGGGACTGGGAGGTGCTGGTCCTAGGGAAGCTCA
AGTGGGACCTGGCTGCTGTGATTGCACATGATTTCCTGGCCTTCATTCTGCACCGGCTCTCTCTGCCCCG
TGACCGACAGGCCTTGGTCAAAAAGCATGCCCAGACCTTTTTGGCCCTCTGTGCTACAGATTATACCTTT
GCCATGTACCCGCCATCCATGATCGCCACGGGCAGCATTGGGGCTGCAGTGCAAGGCCTGGGTGCCTGCT
CCATGTCCGGGGATGAGCTCACAGAGCTGCTGGCAGGGATCACTGGCACTGAAGTGGACTGCCTGCGGGC
CTGTCAGGAGCAGATCGAAGCTGCACTCAGGGAGAGCCTCAGGGAAGCCTCTCAGACCAGCTCCAGCCCA
GCGCCCAAAGCCCCCCGGGGCTCCAGCAGCCAAGGGCCCAGCCAGACCAGCACTCCTACAGATGTCACAG
CCATACACCTGTAATCAACTTTCTTGTACAAAGTTGGCATTATAGGAAAGCATTGCTTATCAATTTGTTG
CAACGAACAGGTCACTATCAGTCAAAATAAAATCATTATTTGCATGCAAGCTTAGATCCTCTAGACCAGC
CAGGACAGAAATGCCTCGACTTCGCTGCTACCCAAGGTTGCCGGGTGACGCACACCGTGGAAACGGATGA
AGGCACGAACCCAGTGGACATAAGCCTGTTCGGTTCGTAAGCTGTAATGCAAGTAGCGTATGCGCTCACG
CAACTGGTCCAGAACCTTGACCGAACGCAGCGGTGGTAACGGCGCAGTGGCGGTTTTCATGGCTTGTTAT
GACTGTTTTTTTGGGGTACAGTCTATGCCTCGGGCATCCAAGCAGCAAGCGCGTTACGCCGTGGGTCGAT
GTTTGATGTTATGGAGCAGCAACGATGTTACGCAGCAGGGCAGTCGCCCTAAAACAAAGTTAAACATTAT
GAGGGAAGCGGTGATCGCCGAAGTATCGACTCAACTATCAGAGGTAGTTGGCGTCATCGAGCGCCATCTC
GAACCGACGTTGCTGGCCGTACATTTGTACGGCTCCGCAGTGGATGGCGGCCTGAAGCCACACAGTGATA
TTGATTTGCTGGTTACGGTGACCGTAAGGCTTGATGAAACAACGCGGCGAGCTTTGATCAACGACCTTTT
GGAAACTTCGGCTTCCCCTGGAGAGAGCGAGATTCTCCGCGCTGTAGAAGTCACCATTGTTGTGCACGAC
GACATCATTCCGTGGCGTTATCCAGCTAAGCGCGAACTGCAATTTGGAGAATGGCAGCGCAATGACATTC
TTGCAGGTATCTTCGAGCCAGCCACGATCGACATTGATCTGGCTATCTTGCTGACAAAAGCAAGAGAACA
TAGCGTTGCCTTGGTAGGTCCAGCGGCGGAGGAACTCTTTGATCCGGTTCCTGAACAGGATCTATTTGAG
GCGCTAAATGAAACCTTAACGCTATGGAACTCGCCGCCCGACTGGGCTGGCGATGAGCGAAATGTAGTGC
TTACGTTGTCCCGCATTTGGTACAGCGCAGTAACCGGCAAAATCGCGCCGAAGGATGTCGCTGCCGACTG
GGCAATGGAGCGCCTGCCGGCCCAGTATCAGCCCGTCATACTTGAAGCTAGACAGGCTTATCTTGGACAA
GAAGAAGATCGCTTGGCCTCGCGCGCAGATCAGTTGGAAGAATTTGTCCACTACGTGAAAGGCGAGATCA
CCAAGGTAGTCGGCAAATAACCCTCGAGCCACCCATGACCAAAATCCCTTAACGTGAGTTACGCGTCGTT
CCACTGAGCGTCAGACCCCGTAGAAAAGATCAAAGGATCTTCTTGAGATCCTTTTTTTCTGCGCGTAATC
TGCTGCTTGCAAACAAAAAAACCACCGCTACCAGCGGTGGTTTGTTTGCCGGATCAAGAGCTACCAACTC
TTTTTCCGAAGGTAACTGGCTTCAGCAGAGCGCAGATACCAAATACTGTCCTTCTAGTGTAGCCGTAGTT
AGGCCACCACTTCAAGAACTCTGTAGCACCGCCTACATACCTCGCTCTGCTAATCCTGTTACCAGTGGCT
GCTGCCAGTGGCGATAAGTCGTGTCTTACCGGGTTGGACTCAAGACGATAGTTACCGGATAAGGCGCAGC
GGTCGGGCTGAACGGGGGGTTCGTGCACACAGCCCAGCTTGGAGCGAACGACCTACACCGAACTGAGATA
CCTACAGCGTGAGCATTGAGAAAGCGCCACGCTTCCCGAAGGGAGAAAGGCGGACAGGTATCCGGTAAGC
GGCAGGGTCGGAACAGGAGAGCGCACGAGGGAGCTTCCAGGGGGAAACGCCTGGTATCTTTATAGTCCTG
TCGGGTTTCGCCACCTCTGACTTGAGCGTCGATTTTTGTGATGCTCGTCAGGGGGGCGGAGCCTATGGAA
AAACGCCAGCAACGCGGCCTTTTTACGGTTCCTGGCCTTTTGCTGGCCTTTTGCTCACATGTTCTTTCCT
GCGTTATCCCCTGATTCTGTGGATAACCGTATTACCGCCTTTGAGTGAGCTGATACCGCTCGCCGCAGCC
GAACGACCGAGCGCAGCGAGTCAGTGAGCGAGGAAGCGGAAGAGCGCCCAATACGCAAACCGCCTCTCCC
CGCGCGTTGGCCGATTCATTAATGCAGCTGGCACGACAGGTTTCCCGACTGGAAAGCGGGCAGTGAGCGC
AACGCAATTAATACGCGTACCGCTAGCCAGGAAGAGTTTGTAGAAACGCAAAAAGGCCATCCGTCAGGAT
GGCCTTCTGCTTAGTTTGATGCCTGGCAGTTTATGGCGGGCGTCCTGCCCGCCACCCTCCGGGCCGTTGC
TTCACAACGTTCAAATCCGCTCCCGGCGGATTTGTCCTACTCAGGAGAGCGTTCACCGACAAACAACAGA
TAAAACGAAAGGCCCAGTCTTCCGACTGAGCCTTTCGTTTTATTTGATGCCTGGCAGTTCCCTACTCTCG
CG
