>Addgene plasmid #70305 | R777-E021 Hs.CCND3 | addgene partial sequence | sequence record 129285 | pCR8_R1 5'-cgaaccgaacaggcttatgt-3'
GTGCGTCACCCGGCAACCTTGGGTAGCAGCGAAGTCGAGGCATTTCTGTCCTGGCTGGTCTAGAGGATCT
AAGCTTGCATGCAAATAATGATTTTATTTTGACTGATAGTGACCTGTTCGTTGCAACAAATTGATAAGCA
ATGCTTTCCTATAATGCCAACTTTGTACAAGAAAGTTGATTACAGGTGTATGGCTGTGACATCTGTAGGA
GTGCTGGTCTGGCTGGGCCCTTGGCTGCTGGAGCCCCGGGGGGCTTTGGGCGCTGGGCTGGAGCTGGTCT
GAGAGGCTTCCCTGAGGCTCTCCCTGAGTGCAGCTTCGATCTGCTCCTGACAGGCCCGCAGGCAGTCCAC
TTCAGTGCCAGTGATCCCTGCCAGCAGCTCTGTGAGCTCATCCCCGGACATGGAGCAGGCACCCAGGCCT
TGCACTGCAGCCCCAATGCTGCCCGTGGCGATCATGGATGGCGGGTACATGGCAAAGGTATAATCTGTAG
CACAGAGGGCCAAAAAGGTCTGGGCATGCTTTTTGACCAAGGCCTGTCGGTCACGGGGCAGAGAGAGCCG
GTGCAGAATGAAGGCCAGGAAATCATGTGCAATCACAGCAGCCAGGTCCCACTTGAGCTTCCCTAGGACC
AGCACCTCCCAGTCCCGCAACTGGCGGGGAGAGACAGCGTGGTCGGTGTAGATGCACAGTTTTTCGATGG
TCAGGGGCGTGGTCTCGCGCAGCTTGGAGGCCAGCAGCATGCAGACCGCACCCAGGAGCTGCAACTGCGC
CTTTCGGGTGGGGACGCAAGACAGGTAGCGATCCAGGTAGTTCATGGCCAGGGGGAAGACTTCCTCCTCA
CAGCGCTGCTCCTCACATACCTCCAGCATCCAGTAAGCCAGCATCTTCCGCATGTGCGGCT
